>Addgene plasmid #114415 | iLID-eGFP-C2 | depositor full sequence | sequence record 215989 | Full Sequence
TAGTTATTAATAGTAATCAATTACGGGGTCATTAGTTCATAGCCCATATATGGAGTTCCGCGTTACATAA
CTTACGGTAAATGGCCCGCCTGGCTGACCGCCCAACGACCCCCGCCCATTGACGTCAATAATGACGTATG
TTCCCATAGTAACGCCAATAGGGACTTTCCATTGACGTCAATGGGTGGAGTATTTACGGTAAACTGCCCA
CTTGGCAGTACATCAAGTGTATCATATGCCAAGTACGCCCCCTATTGACGTCAATGACGGTAAATGGCCC
GCCTGGCATTATGCCCAGTACATGACCTTATGGGACTTTCCTACTTGGCAGTACATCTACGTATTAGTCA
TCGCTATTACCATGGTGATGCGGTTTTGGCAGTACATCAATGGGCGTGGATAGCGGTTTGACTCACGGGG
ATTTCCAAGTCTCCACCCCATTGACGTCAATGGGAGTTTGTTTTGGCACCAAAATCAACGGGACTTTCCA
AAATGTCGTAACAACTCCGCCCCATTGACGCAAATGGGCGGTAGGCGTGTACGGTGGGAGGTCTATATAA
GCAGAGCTGGTTTAGTGAACCGTCAGATCCGCTAGCATGGGGGAGTTTCTGGCAACCACACTGGAACGGA
TCGAGAAAAATTTCGTGATTACTGATCCGAGACTGCCTGACAACCCAATCATTTTTGCGAGCGATTCCTT
CCTGCAGCTGACAGAATATTCTCGGGAAGAGATCCTGGGGCGCAATTGCCGTTTTCTGCAGGGACCCGAG
ACAGACCGTGCCACTGTTCGGAAAATCAGAGATGCTATTGACAACCAGACTGAAGTGACCGTTCAGCTGA
TCAATTATACCAAGAGCGGCAAGAAGTTCTGGAACGTGTTCCACCTGCAGCCGATGCGCGATTATAAGGG
CGACGTCCAGTACTTCATTGGCGTGCAGCTGGATGGCACCGAACGTCTTCATGGCGCCGCTGAGCGTGAG
GCGGTCTGCCTGATCAAAAAGACAGCCTTTCAGATTGCTGAGGCAGCGAACGACGAAAATTACTTTGGAC
CGGTCGCCACCATGGTGAGCAAGGGCGAGGAGCTGTTCACCGGGGTGGTGCCCATCCTGGTCGAGCTGGA
CGGCGACGTAAACGGCCACAAGTTCAGCGTGTCCGGCGAGGGCGAGGGCGATGCCACCTACGGCAAGCTG
ACCCTGAAGTTCATCTGCACCACCGGCAAGCTGCCCGTGCCCTGGCCCACCCTCGTGACCACCCTGACCT
ACGGCGTGCAGTGCTTCAGCCGCTACCCCGACCACATGAAGCAGCACGACTTCTTCAAGTCCGCCATGCC
CGAAGGCTACGTCCAGGAGCGCACCATCTTCTTCAAGGACGACGGCAACTACAAGACCCGCGCCGAGGTG
AAGTTCGAGGGCGACACCCTGGTGAACCGCATCGAGCTGAAGGGCATCGACTTCAAGGAGGACGGCAACA
TCCTGGGGCACAAGCTGGAGTACAACTACAACAGCCACAACGTCTATATCATGGCCGACAAGCAGAAGAA
CGGCATCAAGGTGAACTTCAAGATCCGCCACAACATCGAGGACGGCAGCGTGCAGCTCGCCGACCACTAC
CAGCAGAACACCCCCATCGGCGACGGCCCCGTGCTGCTGCCCGACAACCACTACCTGAGCACCCAGTCCG
CCCTGAGCAAAGACCCCAACGAGAAGCGCGATCACATGGTCCTGCTGGAGTTCGTGACCGCCGCCGGGAT
CACTCTCGGCATGGACGAGCTGTACAAGTCCGGACTCAGATCT
[474 nt withheld, positions 1794-2267]
TAGGAATTCTGCAGTCGACGGTACCGCGGGCCCGGGATCCACCGGATCTAGATAACTGATCATAATCAGC
CATACCACATTTGTAGAGGTTTTACTTGCTTTAAAAAACCTCCCACACCTCCCCCTGAACCTGAAACATA
AAATGAATGCAATTGTTGTTGTTAACTTGTTTATTGCAGCTTATAATGGTTACAAATAAAGCAATAGCAT
CACAAATTTCACAAATAAAGCATTTTTTTCACTGCATTCTAGTTGTGGTTTGTCCAAACTCATCAATGTA
TCTTAACGCGTAAATTGTAAGCGTTAATATTTTGTTAAAATTCGCGTTAAATTTTTGTTAAATCAGCTCA
TTTTTTAACCAATAGGCCGAAATCGGCAAAATCCCTTATAAATCAAAAGAATAGACCGAGATAGGGT
[37 nt withheld, positions 2685-2721]
AAAGAACGTGGACTCCAACGTCAAAGG
[49 nt withheld, positions 2749-2797]
T
[91 nt withheld, positions 2799-2889]
G
[124 nt withheld, positions 2891-3014]
CAGGTGGCACTTTTCGGGGAAATGTGCGCGGAACCCCTATTTGTTTATTTTTCTAAATACATTCAAATAT
GTATCCGCTCATGAGACAATAACCCTGATAAATGCTTCAATAATATTGAAAAAGGAAGAGTCCTGAGGCG
GAAAGAACCAGCTGTGGAATGTGTGTCAGTTAGGGTGTGGAAAGTCCCCAGGCTCCCCAGCAGGCAGAAG
TATGCAAAGCATGCATCTCAATTAGTCAGCAACCAGGTGTGGAAAGTCCCCAGGCTCCCCAGCAGGCAGA
AGTATGCAAAGCATGCATCTCAATTAGTCAGCAACCATAGTCCCGCCCCTAACTCCGCCCATCCCGCCCC
TAACTCCGCCCAGTTCCGCCCATTCTCCGCCCCATGGCTGACTAATTTTTTTTATTTATGCAGAGGCCGA
GGCCGCCTCGGCCTCTGAGCTATTCCAGAAGTAGTGAGGAGGCTTTTTTGGAGGCCTAGGCTTTTGCAAA
GATCGATCAAGAGACAGGATGAGGATCGTTTCGCATGATTGAACAAGATGGATTGCACGCAGGTTCTCCG
GCCGCTTGGGTGGAGAGGCTATTCGGCTATGACTGGGCACAACAGACAATCGGCTGCTCTGATGCCGCCG
TGTTCCGGCTGTCAGCGCAGGGGCGCCCGGTTCTTTTTGTCAAGACCGACCTGTCCGGTGCCCTGAATGA
ACTGCAAGACGAGGCAGCGCGGCTATCGTGGCTGGCCACGACGGGCGTTCCTTGCGCAGCTGTGCTCGAC
GTTGTCACTGAAGCGGGAAGGGACTGGCTGCTATTGGGCGAAGTGCCGGGGCAGGATCTCCTGTCATCTC
ACCTTGCTCCTGCCGAGAAAGTATCCATCATGGCTGATGCAATGCGGCGGCTGCATACGCTTGATCCGGC
TACCTGCCCATTCGACCACCAAGCGAAACATCGCATCGAGCGAGCACGTACTCGGATGGAAGCCGGTCTT
GTCGATCAGGATGATCTGGACGAAGAGCATCAGGGGCTCGCGCCAGCCGAACTGTTCGCCAGGCTCAAGG
CGAGCATGCCCGACGGCGAGGATCTCGTCGTGACCCATGGCGATGCCTGCTTGCCGAATATCATGGTGGA
AAATGGCCGCTTTTCTGGATTCATCGACTGTGGCCGGCTGGGTGTGGCGGACCGCTATCAGGACATAGCG
TTGGCTACCCGTGATATTGCTGAAGAGCTTGGCGGCGAATGGGCTGACCGCTTCCTCGTGCTTTACGGTA
TCGCCGCTCCCGATTCGCAGCGCATCGCCTTCTATCGCCTTCTTGACGAGTTCTTCTGAGCGGGACTCTG
GGGTTCGAAATGACCGACCAAGCGACGCCCAACCTGCCATCACGAGATTTCGATTCCACCGCCGCCTTCT
ATGAAAGGTTGGGCTTCGGAATCGTTTTCCGGGACGCCGGCTGGATGATCCTCCAGCGCGGGGATCTCAT
GCTGGAGTTCTTCGCCCACCCTAGGGGGAGGCTAACTGAAACACGGAAGGAGACAATACCGGAAGGAACC
CGCGCTATGACGGCAATAAAAAGACAGAATAAAACGCACGGTGTTGGGTCGTTTGTTCATAAACGCGGGG
TTCGGTCCCAGGGCTGGCACTCTGTCGATACCCCACCGAGACCCCATTGGGGCCAATACGCCCGCGTTTC
TTCCTTTTCCCCACCCCACCCCCCAAGTTCGGGTGAAGGCCCAGGGCTCGCAGCCAACGTCGGGGCGGCA
GGCCCTGCCATAGCCTCAGGTTACTCATATATACTTTAGATTGATTTAAAACTTCATTTTTAATTTAAAA
GGATCTAGGTGAAGATCCTTTTTGATAATCTCATGACCAAAATCCCTTAACGTGAGTTTTCGTTCCACTG
AGCGTCAGACCCCGTAGAAAAGATCAAAGGATCTTCTTGAGATCCTTTTTTTCTGCGCGTAATCTGCTGC
TTGCAAACAAAAAAACCACCGCTACCAGCGGTGGTTTGTTTGCCGGATCAAGAGCTACCAACTCTTTTTC
CGAAGGTAACTGGCTTCAGCAGAGCGCAGATACCAAATACTGTCCTTCTAGTGTAGCCGTAGTTAGGCCA
CCACTTCAAGAACTCTGTAGCACCGCCTACATACCTCGCTCTGCTAATCCTGTTACCAGTGGCTGCTGCC
AGTGGCGATAAGTCGTGTCTTACCGGGTTGGACTCAAGACGATAGTTACCGGATAAGGCGCAGCGGTCGG
GCTGAACGGGGGGTTCGTGCACACAGCCCAGCTTGGAGCGAACGACCTACACCGAACTGAGATACCTACA
GCGTGAGCTATGAGAAAGCGCCACGCTTCCCGAAGGGAGAAAGGCGGACAGGTATCCGGTAAGCGGCAGG
GTCGGAACAGGAGAGCGCACGAGGGAGCTTCCAGGGGGAAACGCCTGGTATCTTTATAGTCCTGTCGGGT
TTCGCCACCTCTGACTTGAGCGTCGATTTTTGTGATGCTCGTCAGGGGGGCGGAGCCTATGGAAAAACGC
CAGCAACGCGGCCTTTTTACGGTTCCTGGCCTTTTGCTGGCCTTTTGCTCACATGTTCTTTCCTGCGTTA
TCCCCTGATTCTGTGGATAACCGTATTACCGCCATGCAT
Features (pLannotate 1.2.2; 16 found; start..end, strand, type, name):
     61..364     +  enhancer       CMV enhancer: human cytomegalovirus immediate early enhancer
    365..568     +  promoter       CMV promoter: human cytomegalovirus (CMV) immediate early promoter
    630..947     +  CDS            miniSOG: miniSOG is a basic (constitutively fluorescent) cyan fluorescent protein published in 2011, derived from Arabidopsis thaliana. It requires the cofactor flavin for fluorescence.
   1062..1778    +  CDS            EGFP: EGFP is a basic (constitutively fluorescent) green fluorescent protein published in 1996, derived from Aequorea victoria. It is reported to be a rapidly-maturing weak dimer with moderate acid sensitivity.
   1767..2267    +  CDS            MFGE8 (fragment) (sequence partly withheld): MFGM_BOVIN - Experimental evidence at protein level: Swiss-Prot protein existence level 1. Contributes to phagocytic removal of apoptotic cells in many tissues. Plays an important role in the maintenance of intestinal epithelial homeostasis and the promotion of mucosal healing. Promotes VEGF-dependent neovascularization (By similarity). Specific ligand for the alpha-v/beta-3 and alpha-v/beta-5 receptors. Also binds to phosphatidylserine-enriched cell surfaces in a receptor-independent manner. Zona pellucida-binding protein which may play a role in gamete interaction. From Bos taurus (Bovine).
   2271..2307    +  misc_feature   MCS (fragment): multiple cloning site
   2324..2408    +  CDS            large T antigen (fragment): large T antigen from SV40 (simian virus 40)
   2431..2552    +  polyA_signal   SV40 poly(A) signal: SV40 polyadenylation signal
   2586..3014    -  rep_origin     f1 ori (sequence partly withheld): f1 bacteriophage origin of replication; arrow indicates direction of (+) strand synthesis
   3041..3145    +  promoter       AmpR promoter: bla
   3147..3504    +  promoter       SV40 promoter: SV40 enhancer and early promoter
   3539..4333    +  CDS            NeoR/KanR: aminoglycoside phosphotransferase from Tn5; aph(3')-II (or nptII); confers resistance to neomycin, kanamycin, and G418 (Geneticin®)
   4354..4506    +  CDS            ble (fragment): BLE_KLEPN - Experimental evidence at protein level: Swiss-Prot protein existence level 1. Binding protein with a strong affinity to the bleomycin family of antibiotics. Binds to CL990; an antimitotic-antibiotic compound. From Klebsiella pneumoniae.
   4565..4612    +  polyA_signal   HSV TK poly(A) signal: herpes simplex virus thymidine kinase polyadenylation signal (Cole and Stacy, 1985)
   4703..4719    -  polyA_signal   bGH poly(A) signal (fragment): bovine growth hormone polyadenylation signal
   4941..5529    +  rep_origin     ori: high-copy-number ColE1/pMB1/pBR322/pUC origin of replication
