>Addgene plasmid #114415 | iLID-eGFP-C2 | addgene full sequence | sequence record 224717 | Addgene NGS Result
GTGATGCGGTTTTGGCAGTACATCAATGGGCGTGGATAGCGGTTTGACTCACGGGGATTTCCAAGTCTCC
ACCCCATTGACGTCAATGGGAGTTTGTTTTGGCACCAAAATCAACGGGACTTTCCAAAATGTCGTAACAA
CTCCGCCCCATTGACGCAAATGGGCGGTAGGCGTGTACGGTGGGAGGTCTATATAAGCAGAGCTGGTTTA
GTGAACCGTCAGATCCGCTAGCATGGGGGAGTTTCTGGCAACCACACTGGAACGGATCGAGAAAAATTTC
GTGATTACTGATCCGAGACTGCCTGACAACCCAATCATTTTTGCGAGCGATTCCTTCCTGCAGCTGACAG
AATATTCTCGGGAAGAGATCCTGGGGCGCAATTGCCGTTTTCTGCAGGGACCCGAGACAGACCGTGCCAC
TGTTCGGAAAATCAGAGATGCTATTGACAACCAGACTGAAGTGACCGTTCAGCTGATCAATTATACCAAG
AGCGGCAAGAAGTTCTGGAACGTGTTCCACCTGCAGCCGATGCGCGATTATAAGGGCGACGTCCAGTACT
TCATTGGCGTGCAGCTGGATGGCACCGAACGTCTTCATGGCGCCGCTGAGCGTGAGGCGGTCTGCCTGAT
CAAAAAGACAGCCTTTCAGATTGCTGAGGCAGCGAACGACGAAAATTACTTTGGACCGGTCGCCACCATG
GTGAGCAAGGGCGAGGAGCTGTTCACCGGGGTGGTGCCCATCCTGGTCGAGCTGGACGGCGACGTAAACG
GCCACAAGTTCAGCGTGTCCGGCGAGGGCGAGGGCGATGCCACCTACGGCAAGCTGACCCTGAAGTTCAT
CTGCACCACCGGCAAGCTGCCCGTGCCCTGGCCCACCCTCGTGACCACCCTGACCTACGGCGTGCAGTGC
TTCAGCCGCTACCCCGACCACATGAAGCAGCACGACTTCTTCAAGTCCGCCATGCCCGAAGGCTACGTCC
AGGAGCGCACCATCTTCTTCAAGGACGACGGCAACTACAAGACCCGCGCCGAGGTGAAGTTCGAGGGCGA
CACCCTGGTGAACCGCATCGAGCTGAAGGGCATCGACTTCAAGGAGGACGGCAACATCCTGGGGCACAAG
CTGGAGTACAACTACAACAGCCACAACGTCTATATCATGGCCGACAAGCAGAAGAACGGCATCAAGGTGA
ACTTCAAGATCCGCCACAACATCGAGGACGGCAGCGTGCAGCTCGCCGACCACTACCAGCAGAACACCCC
CATCGGCGACGGCCCCGTGCTGCTGCCCGACAACCACTACCTGAGCACCCAGTCCGCCCTGAGCAAAGAC
CCCAACGAGAAGCGCGATCACATGGTCCTGCTGGAGTTCGTGACCGCCGCCGGGATCACTCTCGGCATGG
ACGAGCTGTACAAGTCCGGACTCAGATCT
[474 nt withheld, positions 1430-1903]
TAGGAATTCTGCAGTCGACGGTACCGCGGGCCCGGGATCCACCGGATCTAGATAACTGATCATAATCAGC
CATACCACATTTGTAGAGGTTTTACTTGCTTTAAAAAACCTCCCACACCTCCCCCTGAACCTGAAACATA
AAATGAATGCAATTGTTGTTGTTAACTTGTTTATTGCAGCTTATAATGGTTACAAATAAAGCAATAGCAT
CACAAATTTCACAAATAAAGCATTTTTTTCACTGCATTCTAGTTGTGGTTTGTCCAAACTCATCAATGTA
TCTTAACGCGTAAATTGTAAGCGTTAATATTTTGTTAAAATTCGCGTTAAATTTTTGTTAAATCAGCTCA
TTTTTTAACCAATAGGCCGAAATCGGCAAAATCCCTTATAAATCAAAAGAATAGACCGAGATAGGGT
[37 nt withheld, positions 2321-2357]
AAAGAACGTGGACTCCAACGTCAAAGG
[49 nt withheld, positions 2385-2433]
T
[91 nt withheld, positions 2435-2525]
G
[124 nt withheld, positions 2527-2650]
CAGGTGGCACTTTTCGGGGAAATGTGCGCGGAACCCCTATTTGTTTATTTTTCTAAATACATTCAAATAT
GTATCCGCTCATGAGACAATAACCCTGATAAATGCTTCAATAATATTGAAAAAGGAAGAGTCCTGAGGCG
GAAAGAACCAGCTGTGGAATGTGTGTCAGTTAGGGTGTGGAAAGTCCCCAGGCTCCCCAGCAGGCAGAAG
TATGCAAAGCATGCATCTCAATTAGTCAGCAACCAGGTGTGGAAAGTCCCCAGGCTCCCCAGCAGGCAGA
AGTATGCAAAGCATGCATCTCAATTAGTCAGCAACCATAGTCCCGCCCCTAACTCCGCCCATCCCGCCCC
TAACTCCGCCCAGTTCCGCCCATTCTCCGCCCCATGGCTGACTAATTTTTTTTATTTATGCAGAGGCCGA
GGCCGCCTCGGCCTCTGAGCTATTCCAGAAGTAGTGAGGAGGCTTTTTTGGAGGCCTAGGCTTTTGCAAA
GATCGATCAAGAGACAGGATGAGGATCGTTTCGCATGATTGAACAAGATGGATTGCACGCAGGTTCTCCG
GCCGCTTGGGTGGAGAGGCTATTCGGCTATGACTGGGCACAACAGACAATCGGCTGCTCTGATGCCGCCG
TGTTCCGGCTGTCAGCGCAGGGGCGCCCGGTTCTTTTTGTCAAGACCGACCTGTCCGGTGCCCTGAATGA
ACTGCAAGACGAGGCAGCGCGGCTATCGTGGCTGGCCACGACGGGCGTTCCTTGCGCAGCTGTGCTCGAC
GTTGTCACTGAAGCGGGAAGGGACTGGCTGCTATTGGGCGAAGTGCCGGGGCAGGATCTCCTGTCATCTC
ACCTTGCTCCTGCCGAGAAAGTATCCATCATGGCTGATGCAATGCGGCGGCTGCATACGCTTGATCCGGC
TACCTGCCCATTCGACCACCAAGCGAAACATCGCATCGAGCGAGCACGTACTCGGATGGAAGCCGGTCTT
GTCGATCAGGATGATCTGGACGAAGAGCATCAGGGGCTCGCGCCAGCCGAACTGTTCGCCAGGCTCAAGG
CGAGCATGCCCGACGGCGAGGATCTCGTCGTGACCCATGGCGATGCCTGCTTGCCGAATATCATGGTGGA
AAATGGCCGCTTTTCTGGATTCATCGACTGTGGCCGGCTGGGTGTGGCGGACCGCTATCAGGACATAGCG
TTGGCTACCCGTGATATTGCTGAAGAGCTTGGCGGCGAATGGGCTGACCGCTTCCTCGTGCTTTACGGTA
TCGCCGCTCCCGATTCGCAGCGCATCGCCTTCTATCGCCTTCTTGACGAGTTCTTCTGAGCGGGACTCTG
GGGTTCGAAATGACCGACCAAGCGACGCCCAACCTGCCATCACGAGATTTCGATTCCACCGCCGCCTTCT
ATGAAAGGTTGGGCTTCGGAATCGTTTTCCGGGACGCCGGCTGGATGATCCTCCAGCGCGGGGATCTCAT
GCTGGAGTTCTTCGCCCACCCTAGGGGGAGGCTAACTGAAACACGGAAGGAGACAATACCGGAAGGAACC
CGCGCTATGACGGCAATAAAAAGACAGAATAAAACGCACGGTGTTGGGTCGTTTGTTCATAAACGCGGGG
TTCGGTCCCAGGGCTGGCACTCTGTCGATACCCCACCGAGACCCCATTGGGGCCAATACGCCCGCGTTTC
TTCCTTTTCCCCACCCCACCCCCCAAGTTCGGGTGAAGGCCCAGGGCTCGCAGCCAACGTCGGGGCGGCA
GGCCCTGCCATAGCCTCAGGTTACTCATATATACTTTAGATTGATTTAAAACTTCATTTTTAATTTAAAA
GGATCTAGGTGAAGATCCTTTTTGATAATCTCATGACCAAAATCCCTTAACGTGAGTTTTCGTTCCACTG
AGCGTCAGACCCCGTAGAAAAGATCAAAGGATCTTCTTGAGATCCTTTTTTTCTGCGCGTAATCTGCTGC
TTGCAAACAAAAAAACCACCGCTACCAGCGGTGGTTTGTTTGCCGGATCAAGAGCTACCAACTCTTTTTC
CGAAGGTAACTGGCTTCAGCAGAGCGCAGATACCAAATACTGTTCTTCTAGTGTAGCCGTAGTTAGGCCA
CCACTTCAAGAACTCTGTAGCACCGCCTACATACCTCGCTCTGCTAATCCTGTTACCAGTGGCTGCTGCC
AGTGGCGATAAGTCGTGTCTTACCGGGTTGGACTCAAGACGATAGTTACCGGATAAGGCGCAGCGGTCGG
GCTGAACGGGGGGTTCGTGCACACAGCCCAGCTTGGAGCGAACGACCTACACCGAACTGAGATACCTACA
GCGTGAGCTATGAGAAAGCGCCACGCTTCCCGAAGGGAGAAAGGCGGACAGGTATCCGGTAAGCGGCAGG
GTCGGAACAGGAGAGCGCACGAGGGAGCTTCCAGGGGGAAACGCCTGGTATCTTTATAGTCCTGTCGGGT
TTCGCCACCTCTGACTTGAGCGTCGATTTTTGTGATGCTCGTCAGGGGGGCGGAGCCTATGGAAAAACGC
CAGCAACGCGGCCTTTTTACGGTTCCTGGCCTTTTGCTGGCCTTTTGCTCACATGTTCTTTCCTGCGTTA
TCCCCTGATTCTGTGGATAACCGTATTACCGCCATGCATTAGTTATTAATAGTAATCAATTACGGGGTCA
TTAGTTCATAGCCCATATATGGAGTTCCGCGTTACATAACTTACGGTAAATGGCCCGCCTGGCTGACCGC
CCAACGACCCCCGCCCATTGACGTCAATAATGACGTATGTTCCCATAGTAACGCCAATAGGGACTTTCCA
TTGACGTCAATGGGTGGAGTATTTACGGTAAACTGCCCACTTGGCAGTACATCAAGTGTATCATATGCCA
AGTACGCCCCCTATTGACGTCAATGACGGTAAATGGCCCGCCTGGCATTATGCCCAGTACATGACCTTAT
GGGACTTTCCTACTTGGCAGTACATCTACGTATTAGTCATCGCTATTACCATG
Features (pLannotate 1.2.2; 16 found; start..end, strand, type, name):
      1..204     +  promoter       CMV promoter: human cytomegalovirus (CMV) immediate early promoter
    266..583     +  CDS            miniSOG: miniSOG is a basic (constitutively fluorescent) cyan fluorescent protein published in 2011, derived from Arabidopsis thaliana. It requires the cofactor flavin for fluorescence.
    698..1414    +  CDS            EGFP: EGFP is a basic (constitutively fluorescent) green fluorescent protein published in 1996, derived from Aequorea victoria. It is reported to be a rapidly-maturing weak dimer with moderate acid sensitivity.
   1403..1903    +  CDS            MFGE8 (fragment) (sequence partly withheld): MFGM_BOVIN - Experimental evidence at protein level: Swiss-Prot protein existence level 1. Contributes to phagocytic removal of apoptotic cells in many tissues. Plays an important role in the maintenance of intestinal epithelial homeostasis and the promotion of mucosal healing. Promotes VEGF-dependent neovascularization (By similarity). Specific ligand for the alpha-v/beta-3 and alpha-v/beta-5 receptors. Also binds to phosphatidylserine-enriched cell surfaces in a receptor-independent manner. Zona pellucida-binding protein which may play a role in gamete interaction. From Bos taurus (Bovine).
   1907..1943    +  misc_feature   MCS (fragment): multiple cloning site
   1960..2044    +  CDS            large T antigen (fragment): large T antigen from SV40 (simian virus 40)
   2067..2188    +  polyA_signal   SV40 poly(A) signal: SV40 polyadenylation signal
   2222..2650    -  rep_origin     f1 ori (sequence partly withheld): f1 bacteriophage origin of replication; arrow indicates direction of (+) strand synthesis
   2677..2781    +  promoter       AmpR promoter: bla
   2783..3140    +  promoter       SV40 promoter: SV40 enhancer and early promoter
   3175..3969    +  CDS            NeoR/KanR: aminoglycoside phosphotransferase from Tn5; aph(3')-II (or nptII); confers resistance to neomycin, kanamycin, and G418 (Geneticin®)
   3990..4142    +  CDS            ble (fragment): BLE_KLEPN - Experimental evidence at protein level: Swiss-Prot protein existence level 1. Binding protein with a strong affinity to the bleomycin family of antibiotics. Binds to CL990; an antimitotic-antibiotic compound. From Klebsiella pneumoniae.
   4201..4248    +  polyA_signal   HSV TK poly(A) signal: herpes simplex virus thymidine kinase polyadenylation signal (Cole and Stacy, 1985)
   4339..4355    -  polyA_signal   bGH poly(A) signal (fragment): bovine growth hormone polyadenylation signal
   4577..5165    +  rep_origin     ori: high-copy-number ColE1/pMB1/pBR322/pUC origin of replication
   5340..5643    +  enhancer       CMV enhancer: human cytomegalovirus immediate early enhancer
