[The description below was written by a language model from this plasmid's Addgene catalogue record and pLannotate feature annotations shown in this document.]
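Description:
iLID-eGFP-C2 is a mammalian expression plasmid built on the pEGFP-C1 backbone, designed to anchor the light-inducible dimerization domain iLID at the plasma membrane in a form that diffuses slowly. It is propagated in E. coli from a high-copy ColE1/pUC-type origin and also carries an f1 origin. A single Tn5 NeoR/KanR gene sits behind tandem bacterial (bla) and SV40 early promoters and ends in an HSV TK polyadenylation signal. This arrangement gives kanamycin selection in bacteria and G418 selection in transfected mammalian cells.

The payload is one open reading frame driven by the CMV enhancer/promoter and terminated by the SV40 poly(A) signal. The two 5,643-nt sequence records, from the depositor and from repository sequencing, show the same features with different start points. In both, the first coding segment is auto-annotated as miniSOG. This most likely reflects homology between LOV2-type flavin-binding domains, since iLID is itself an engineered LOV2 domain, so the segment presumably corresponds to the synthetic iLID insert named in the catalogue. EGFP follows, and then a fragment matching bovine MFGE8 (lactadherin), which binds phosphatidylserine-rich membrane surfaces. The "C2" in the name probably refers to this lipid-binding domain, although the record does not say so. The catalogue lists eGFP as an N-terminal tag, but the feature order places iLID upstream of EGFP, so EGFP sits between iLID and the membrane anchor.

The associated work concerns improving the spatial resolution of photoregulated GTPases using immobilized peripheral membrane proteins. In that setting the construct serves as a fluorescently trackable membrane bait. Blue light typically exposes the binding peptide in iLID, recruiting a partner-fused effector to the illuminated membrane region, and the slow diffusion of the anchor is intended to keep that recruitment local.
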