Addgene plasmid #114415: iLID-eGFP-C2
Purpose: anchor iLID domain to plasma membrane with slower diffusion
Depositing lab: Dorus Gadella. Depositing organization: University of Amsterdam. Publication: Increasing spatial resolution of photoregulated GTPases through immobilized peripheral membrane proteins. Van Geel O, Hartsuiker R, Gadella TWJ. Small GTPases. 2018 Sep 5:1-10. doi: 10.1080/21541248.2018.1507411. PubMed 30182785.
Backbone
  Vector backbone: pEGFP-C1
  Vector type: Mammalian Expression
Growth in bacteria
  Bacterial resistance: Kanamycin, 50 μg/mL
  Growth temperature: 37°C
  Growth strain: DH5alpha
  Copy number: High Copy
Gene/Insert
  Gene/Insert name: iLID domain
  Species: Synthetic
  Promoter: CMV
  Tag / fusion protein: eGFP (N terminal on backbone)
  Cloning method: Restriction Enzyme; 5′ cloning site unknown (unknown if destroyed)
Terms and licenses: Academic/Nonprofit Terms; Industry Terms: Not Available to Industry
How to cite: iLID-eGFP-C2 was a gift from Dorus Gadella (Addgene plasmid # 114415 ; http://n2t.net/addgene:114415 ; RRID:Addgene_114415)
